>Addgene plasmid #147221 | pT7-EGFP-C1-HsDCP1a-Y36A_P | depositor full sequence | sequence record 289668 | Full Sequence
TAGTTATTAATAGTAATCAATTACGGGGTCATTAGTTCATAGCCCATATATGGAGTTCCGCGTTACATAA
CTTACGGTAAATGGCCCGCCTGGCTGACCGCCCAACGACCCCCGCCCATTGACGTCAATAATGACGTATG
TTCCCATAGTAACGCCAATAGGGACTTTCCATTGACGTCAATGGGTGGAGTATTTACGGTAAACTGCCCA
CTTGGCAGTACATCAAGTGTATCATATGCCAAGTACGCCCCCTATTGACGTCAATGACGGTAAATGGCCC
GCCTGGCATTATGCCCAGTACATGACCTTATGGGACTTTCCTACTTGGCAGTACATCTACGTATTAGTCA
TCGCTATTACCATGGTGATGCGGTTTTGGCAGTACATCAATGGGCGTGGATAGCGGTTTGACTCACGGGG
ATTTCCAAGTCTCCACCCCATTGACGTCAATGGGAGTTTGTTTTGGCACCAAAATCAACGGGACTTTCCA
AAATGTCGTAACAACTCCGCCCCATTGACGCAAATGGGCGGTAGGCGTGTACGGTGGGAGGTCTATATAA
GCAGAGCTCTCTGGCTAACTAGAGAACCCACTGCTTACTGGCTTATCGAAATTAATACGACTCACTATAG
GGAGACCCAAGCTCTAGCGCTACCGGTCGCCACCATGGTGAGCAAGGGCGAGGAGCTGTTCACCGGGGTG
GTGCCCATCCTGGTCGAGCTGGACGGCGACGTAAACGGCCACAAGTTCAGCGTGTCCGGCGAGGGCGAGG
GCGATGCCACCTACGGCAAGCTGACCCTGAAGTTCATCTGCACCACCGGCAAGCTGCCCGTGCCCTGGCC
CACCCTCGTGACCACCCTGACCTACGGCGTGCAGTGCTTCAGCCGCTACCCCGACCACATGAAGCAGCAC
GACTTCTTCAAGTCCGCCATGCCCGAAGGCTACGTCCAGGAGCGCACCATCTTCTTCAAGGACGACGGCA
ACTACAAGACCCGCGCCGAGGTGAAGTTCGAGGGCGACACCCTGGTGAACCGCATCGAGCTGAAGGGCAT
CGACTTCAAGGAGGACGGCAACATCCTGGGGCACAAGCTGGAGTACAACTACAACAGCCACAACGTCTAT
ATCATGGCCGACAAGCAGAAGAACGGCATCAAGGTGAACTTCAAGATCCGCCACAACATCGAGGACGGCA
GCGTGCAGCTCGCCGACCACTACCAGCAGAACACCCCCATCGGCGACGGCCCCGTGCTGCTGCCCGACAA
CCACTACCTGAGCACCCAGTCCGCCCTGAGCAAAGACCCCAACGAGAAGCGCGATCACATGGTCCTGCTG
GAGTTCGTGACCGCCGCCGGGATCACTCTCGGCATGGACGAGCTGTACAAGTCCGGACTCAGATCAATGG
AGGCGCTGAGTCGAGCTGGGCAGGAGATGAGCCTAGCGGCCCTGAAGCAACACGACCCCTATATCACCAG
CATCGCAGACCTCACGGGCCAGGTCGCTCTGGCCACCTTCTGCCCCAAGGCCAACCAGTGGGAGAAGACT
GATATAGAAGGGACCTTATTCGTATATCGAAGGTCAGCTTCCCCTTACCATGGTTTTACCATTGTGAATC
GACTAAATATGCACAATCTAGTCGAACCAGTGAATAAAGATTTGGAATTTCAGCTCCATGAACCATTTCT
TCTGTATAGAAATGCAAGCTTGTCGATATATAGTATCTGGTTTTATGACAAGAATGACTGTCACCGCATA
GCAAAACTCATGGCTGATGTGGTAGAAGAGGAGACACGGCGATCCCAGCAAGCTGCTCGGGACAAACAGA
GTCCCAGCCAGGCCAATGGCTGCAGCGACCACAGGCCCATCGACATCCTGGAGATGCTGAGCAGAGCCAA
GGATGAGTATGAGAGGAATCAGATGGGTGACTCAAATATCTCCAGCCCTGGGTTACAGCCAAGCACTCAG
CTCTCCAATCTGGGAAGCACCGAGACTCTAGAAGAAATGCCCTCCGGGTCACAGGATAAGTCTGCTCCAT
CTGGACACAAGCATCTGACGGTAGAAGAGTTATTTGGAACCTCTTTGCCAAAGGAACAACCAGCAGTTGT
GGGTCTGGATTCAGAAGAAATGGAGAGGTTGCCAGGAGATGCCTCCCAGAAAGAGCCCAATTCATTCCTA
CCATTTCCCTTTGAGCAGTTAGGAGGAGCCCCTCAATCAGAAACCCTGGGTGTCCCTTCTGCTGCCCACC
ATTCAGTCCAGCCTGAAATCACCACCCCGGTGCTAATCACTCCAGCCTCCATCACACAGTCCAATGAAAA
GCATGCTCCAACCTACACAATCCCGTTGAGCCCTGTTCTCAGTCCCACTCTGCCAGCTGAAGCTCCTACT
GCACAGGTTCCCCCCAGCTTACCTCGAAACAGCACCATGATGCAGGCAGTGAAGACCACGCCTAGACAGA
GGTCTCCACTCCTGAACCAGCCAGTCCCTGAGCTAAGCCATGCCAGTCTGATTGCCAACCAGAGCCCCTT
CAGGGCCCCATTGAACGTGACGAACACAGCTGGCACATCCCTCCCAAGCGTTGATCTTCTCCAGAAACTC
AGGTTGACCCCACAGCATGACCAAATACAGACACAACCACTTGGGAAAGGTGCAATGGTAGCCAGCTTTT
CTCCGGCAGCTGGTCAGCTAGCCACACCTGAGAGCTTCATAGAGCCTCCCTCTAAGACAGCAGCAGCAAG
AGTGGCGGCCTCAGCCTCCCTGAGCAACATGGTGCTTGCTCCCCTTCAGTCTATGCAGCAGAACCAGGAT
CCTGAAGTATTTGTGCAGCCTAAGGTGTTATCCAGTGCCATCCCGGTTGCAGGCGCCCCACTGGTTACTG
CAACGACCACTGCAGTGTCTTCAGTCCTGCTGGCCCCAAGTGTTTTCCAGCAGACAGTTACAAGATCTTC
GGACCTTGAGAGGAAAGCCAGCTCCCCTTCTCCTCTAACTATTGGAACGCCAGAAAGTCAGAGAAAGCCT
TCCATTATTCTCAGCAAGTCTCAGCTCCAGGATACATTAATACATCTAATAAAGAATGATTCCAGCTTCC
TCAGTACACTTCATGAAGTCTACTTGCAGGTGCTGACCAAGAACAAAGACAACCACAACCTATGAGAATT
CTGCAGTCGACGGTACCGCGGGCCCGGGATCCACCGGATCTAGATAACTGATCATAATCAGCCATACCAC
ATTTGTAGAGGTTTTACTTGCTTTAAAAAACCTCCCACACCTCCCCCTGAACCTGAAACATAAAATGAAT
GCAATTGTTGTTGTTAACTTGTTTATTGCAGCTTATAATGGTTACAAATAAAGCAATAGCATCACAAATT
TCACAAATAAAGCATTTTTTTCACTGCATTCTAGTTGTGGTTTGTCCAAACTCATCAATGTATCTTAACG
CGTAAATTGTAAGCGTTAATATTTTGTTAAAATTCGCGTTAAATTTTTGTTAAATCAGCTCATTTTTTAA
CCAATAGGCCGAAATCGGCAAAATCCCTTATAAATCAAAAGAATAGACCGAGATAGGGT
[37 nt withheld, positions 3560-3596]
AAAGAACGTGGACTCCAACGTCAAAGG
[49 nt withheld, positions 3624-3672]
T
[91 nt withheld, positions 3674-3764]
G
[124 nt withheld, positions 3766-3889]
CAGGTGGCACTTTTCGGGGAAATGTGCGCGGAACCCCTATTTGTTTATTTTTCTAAATACATTCAAATAT
GTATCCGCTCATGAGACAATAACCCTGATAAATGCTTCAATAATATTGAAAAAGGAAGAGTCCTGAGGCG
GAAAGAACCAGCTGTGGAATGTGTGTCAGTTAGGGTGTGGAAAGTCCCCAGGCTCCCCAGCAGGCAGAAG
TATGCAAAGCATGCATCTCAATTAGTCAGCAACCAGGTGTGGAAAGTCCCCAGGCTCCCCAGCAGGCAGA
AGTATGCAAAGCATGCATCTCAATTAGTCAGCAACCATAGTCCCGCCCCTAACTCCGCCCATCCCGCCCC
TAACTCCGCCCAGTTCCGCCCATTCTCCGCCCCATGGCTGACTAATTTTTTTTATTTATGCAGAGGCCGA
GGCCGCCTCGGCCTCTGAGCTATTCCAGAAGTAGTGAGGAGGCTTTTTTGGAGGCCTAGGCTTTTGCAAA
GATCGATCAAGAGACAGGATGAGGATCGTTTCGCATGATTGAACAAGATGGATTGCACGCAGGTTCTCCG
GCCGCTTGGGTGGAGAGGCTATTCGGCTATGACTGGGCACAACAGACAATCGGCTGCTCTGATGCCGCCG
TGTTCCGGCTGTCAGCGCAGGGGCGCCCGGTTCTTTTTGTCAAGACCGACCTGTCCGGTGCCCTGAATGA
ACTGCAAGACGAGGCAGCGCGGCTATCGTGGCTGGCCACGACGGGCGTTCCTTGCGCAGCTGTGCTCGAC
GTTGTCACTGAAGCGGGAAGGGACTGGCTGCTATTGGGCGAAGTGCCGGGGCAGGATCTCCTGTCATCTC
ACCTTGCTCCTGCCGAGAAAGTATCCATCATGGCTGATGCAATGCGGCGGCTGCATACGCTTGATCCGGC
TACCTGCCCATTCGACCACCAAGCGAAACATCGCATCGAGCGAGCACGTACTCGGATGGAAGCCGGTCTT
GTCGATCAGGATGATCTGGACGAAGAGCATCAGGGGCTCGCGCCAGCCGAACTGTTCGCCAGGCTCAAGG
CGAGCATGCCCGACGGCGAGGATCTCGTCGTGACCCATGGCGATGCCTGCTTGCCGAATATCATGGTGGA
AAATGGCCGCTTTTCTGGATTCATCGACTGTGGCCGGCTGGGTGTGGCGGACCGCTATCAGGACATAGCG
TTGGCTACCCGTGATATTGCTGAAGAGCTTGGCGGCGAATGGGCTGACCGCTTCCTCGTGCTTTACGGTA
TCGCCGCTCCCGATTCGCAGCGCATCGCCTTCTATCGCCTTCTTGACGAGTTCTTCTGAGCGGGACTCTG
GGGTTCGAAATGACCGACCAAGCGACGCCCAACCTGCCATCACGAGATTTCGATTCCACCGCCGCCTTCT
ATGAAAGGTTGGGCTTCGGAATCGTTTTCCGGGACGCCGGCTGGATGATCCTCCAGCGCGGGGATCTCAT
GCTGGAGTTCTTCGCCCACCCTAGGGGGAGGCTAACTGAAACACGGAAGGAGACAATACCGGAAGGAACC
CGCGCTATGACGGCAATAAAAAGACAGAATAAAACGCACGGTGTTGGGTCGTTTGTTCATAAACGCGGGG
TTCGGTCCCAGGGCTGGCACTCTGTCGATACCCCACCGAGACCCCATTGGGGCCAATACGCCCGCGTTTC
TTCCTTTTCCCCACCCCACCCCCCAAGTTCGGGTGAAGGCCCAGGGCTCGCAGCCAACGTCGGGGCGGCA
GGCCCTGCCATAGCCTCAGGTTACTCATATATACTTTAGATTGATTTAAAACTTCATTTTTAATTTAAAA
GGATCTAGGTGAAGATCCTTTTTGATAATCTCATGACCAAAATCCCTTAACGTGAGTTTTCGTTCCACTG
AGCGTCAGACCCCGTAGAAAAGATCAAAGGATCTTCTTGAGATCCTTTTTTTCTGCGCGTAATCTGCTGC
TTGCAAACAAAAAAACCACCGCTACCAGCGGTGGTTTGTTTGCCGGATCAAGAGCTACCAACTCTTTTTC
CGAAGGTAACTGGCTTCAGCAGAGCGCAGATACCAAATACTGTCCTTCTAGTGTAGCCGTAGTTAGGCCA
CCACTTCAAGAACTCTGTAGCACCGCCTACATACCTCGCTCTGCTAATCCTGTTACCAGTGGCTGCTGCC
AGTGGCGATAAGTCGTGTCTTACCGGGTTGGACTCAAGACGATAGTTACCGGATAAGGCGCAGCGGTCGG
GCTGAACGGGGGGTTCGTGCACACAGCCCAGCTTGGAGCGAACGACCTACACCGAACTGAGATACCTACA
GCGTGAGCTATGAGAAAGCGCCACGCTTCCCGAAGGGAGAAAGGCGGACAGGTATCCGGTAAGCGGCAGG
GTCGGAACAGGAGAGCGCACGAGGGAGCTTCCAGGGGGAAACGCCTGGTATCTTTATAGTCCTGTCGGGT
TTCGCCACCTCTGACTTGAGCGTCGATTTTTGTGATGCTCGTCAGGGGGGCGGAGCCTATGGAAAAACGC
CAGCAACGCGGCCTTTTTACGGTTCCTGGCCTTTTGCTGGCCTTTTGCTCACATGTTCTTTCCTGCGTTA
TCCCCTGATTCTGTGGATAACCGTATTACCGCCATGCAT
Features (pLannotate 1.2.2; 17 found; start..end, strand, type, name):
     61..364     +  enhancer       CMV enhancer: human cytomegalovirus immediate early enhancer
    365..568     +  promoter       CMV promoter: human cytomegalovirus (CMV) immediate early promoter
    564..597     +  LTR            5' LTR (truncated) (fragment): truncated 5' long terminal repeat (LTR) from HIV-1
    613..631     +  promoter       T7 promoter: promoter for bacteriophage T7 RNA polymerase
    665..1381    +  CDS            EGFP: EGFP is a basic (constitutively fluorescent) green fluorescent protein published in 1996, derived from Aequorea victoria. It is reported to be a rapidly-maturing weak dimer with moderate acid sensitivity.
   1397..3142    +  CDS            DCP1A: DCP1A_HUMAN - Also known as SMIF. Experimental evidence at protein level: Swiss-Prot protein existence level 1. Necessary for the degradation of mRNAs, both in normal mRNA turnover and in nonsense-mediated mRNA decay. Removes the 7-methyl guanine cap structure from mRNA molecules, yielding a 5'-phosphorylated mRNA fragment and 7m-GDP. Contributes to the transactivation of target genes after stimulation by TGFB1. From Homo sapiens (Human).
   3146..3182    +  misc_feature   MCS (fragment): multiple cloning site
   3199..3283    +  CDS            large T antigen (fragment): large T antigen from SV40 (simian virus 40)
   3306..3427    +  polyA_signal   SV40 poly(A) signal: SV40 polyadenylation signal
   3461..3889    -  rep_origin     f1 ori (sequence partly withheld): f1 bacteriophage origin of replication; arrow indicates direction of (+) strand synthesis
   3916..4020    +  promoter       AmpR promoter: bla
   4022..4379    +  promoter       SV40 promoter: SV40 enhancer and early promoter
   4414..5208    +  CDS            NeoR/KanR: aminoglycoside phosphotransferase from Tn5; aph(3')-II (or nptII); confers resistance to neomycin, kanamycin, and G418 (Geneticin®)
   5229..5381    +  CDS            ble (fragment): BLE_KLEPN - Experimental evidence at protein level: Swiss-Prot protein existence level 1. Binding protein with a strong affinity to the bleomycin family of antibiotics. Binds to CL990; an antimitotic-antibiotic compound. From Klebsiella pneumoniae.
   5440..5487    +  polyA_signal   HSV TK poly(A) signal: herpes simplex virus thymidine kinase polyadenylation signal (Cole and Stacy, 1985)
   5578..5594    -  polyA_signal   bGH poly(A) signal (fragment): bovine growth hormone polyadenylation signal
   5816..6404    +  rep_origin     ori: high-copy-number ColE1/pMB1/pBR322/pUC origin of replication
