[The description below was written by a language model from this plasmid's Addgene catalogue record and pLannotate feature annotations shown in this document.]
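Description:
pT7-EGFP-C1-HsDCP1a-Y36A_P is a 6,518 nt mammalian expression plasmid encoding human DCP1A, a decapping factor involved in general mRNA turnover and nonsense-mediated decay, fused to the C-terminus of EGFP. The catalogue lists the backbone as unknown, but the name and feature layout are consistent with an EGFP-C1-type vector into which a T7 promoter has been added. The CMV immediate early enhancer and promoter drive the fusion in mammalian cells. The T7 promoter lies between the CMV promoter and the EGFP start, so the same open reading frame could also be transcribed by T7 RNA polymerase. EGFP is followed shortly by the DCP1A coding sequence, a remnant of the multiple cloning site and the SV40 polyadenylation signal. The insert name indicates a Y36A substitution. The record also notes two silent changes (T237C and T1716G) relative to the reference cDNA.

The plasmid is propagated in E. coli through a high-copy ColE1/pUC-type origin with kanamycin selection. The single NeoR/KanR gene (Tn5 aminoglycoside phosphotransferase) sits behind both a bacterial bla promoter and the SV40 enhancer/early promoter and ends with an HSV TK poly(A) signal. It therefore confers kanamycin resistance in bacteria and can support G418 selection in mammalian cells. An f1 origin is also present. The short annotated HIV-1 LTR, large T antigen, ble and bGH poly(A) fragments are probably partial matches to backbone sequence rather than functional elements.

The stated purpose is mammalian expression of the mutant protein. The associated publication concerns the DCP1–XRN1 interaction that couples decapping to 5' exonucleolytic decay, although the record does not say what the Y36A mutation disrupts. The depositor sequence may be theoretical rather than fully verified.
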