Addgene plasmid #147221: pT7-EGFP-C1-HsDCP1a-Y36A_P
Purpose: Mammalian Expression of HsDCP1a-Y36A
Depositing lab: Elisa Izaurralde. Depositing organization: Max Planck Institute for Developmental Biology. Publication: A direct interaction between DCP1 and XRN1 couples mRNA decapping to 5' exonucleolytic degradation. Braun JE, Truffault V, Boland A, Huntzinger E, Chang CT, Haas G, Weichenrieder O, Coles M, Izaurralde E. Nat Struct Mol Biol. 2012 Dec;19(12):1324-31. doi: 10.1038/nsmb.2413. Epub 2012 Nov 11. PubMed 23142987.
Backbone
  Vector backbone: Unknown
  Vector type: Mammalian Expression
Growth in bacteria
  Bacterial resistance: Kanamycin, 50 μg/mL
  Growth temperature: 37°C
  Growth strain: DH5alpha
  Copy number: High Copy
Gene/Insert
  Gene/Insert name: HsDCP1a-Y36A
  Species: H. sapiens (human)
  Mutation: two silent mutations T237C and T1716G compared to the sequence given by NCBI AY146651.1.
  Entrez Gene: DCP1A (a.k.a. HSA275986, Nbla00360, SMAD4IP1, SMIF)
  Cloning method: Unknown
Terms and licenses: Academic/Nonprofit Terms; Industry Terms: Not Available to Industry
Depositor comments: Plasmids from this collection were made available to the research community and donated after the lab closed. Please note that the sequence provided by the depositing laboratory may be theoretical/predicted or based on Sanger sequencing results. There may be discrepancies between sequencing results obtained by Addgene and the depositor sequence. If an Addgene verified sequence is not available, please contact before placing your order to request that our lab fully sequence the plasmid.
How to cite: pT7-EGFP-C1-HsDCP1a-Y36A_P was a gift from Elisa Izaurralde (Addgene plasmid # 147221 ; http://n2t.net/addgene:147221 ; RRID:Addgene_147221)
